Addgene plasmid #73584: pCZ886
Purpose: Pmex-5-HIS-72-miniSOG-3'UTR(tbb-2) for optogenetic mutagenesis
Depositing lab: Yishi Jin. Depositing organization: University of California, San Diego (UCSD). Publication: Optogenetic mutagenesis in Caenorhabditis elegans. Noma K, Jin Y. Nat Commun. 2015 Dec 3;6:8868. doi: 10.1038/ncomms9868. PubMed 26632265.
Backbone
  Vector backbone: pCFJ150
  Total vector size (bp): 9048
  Vector type: Worm Expression ; For MosSCI insertion
  Selectable markers: Cb-unc-119
Growth in bacteria
  Bacterial resistance: Ampicillin, 100 μg/mL
  Growth temperature: 37°C
  Growth strain: DH5alpha
  Copy number: Unknown
Gene/Insert
  Gene/Insert name: HIS-72 (alt name: Histone 72, H3 histone)
  Species: C. elegans (nematode)
  Insert size (bp): 467
  Entrez Gene: his-72 (a.k.a. CELE_Y49E10.6)
  Promoter: Pmex-5
  Tag / fusion protein: miniSOG (C terminal on insert)
  Cloning method: Gibson Cloning
  Sequencing primers: 5′ GCACCGTACGTCTCGAGtgtaaaacgacggccagtgtacgactcactatagggcgaattg; 3′ GTACCAGAGCTCACCTAGGcaggaacagctatgacccaatgagacttttttcttggcggc
Resource information
  A portion of this plasmid was derived from a plasmid made by: The backbone is pCFJ150, made in the lab of Erik M. Jorgensen, University of Utah.
Terms and licenses: Academic/Nonprofit Terms; Industry Terms: Not Available to Industry
How to cite: pCZ886 was a gift from Yishi Jin (Addgene plasmid # 73584 ; http://n2t.net/addgene:73584 ; RRID:Addgene_73584)
