[The description below was written by a language model from this plasmid's Addgene catalogue record and pLannotate feature annotations shown in this document.]
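Description:
pCZ886 is a 9,048 bp C. elegans expression plasmid built on the pCFJ150 backbone, a targeting vector for MosSCI (Mos1-mediated single-copy insertion) into the worm genome. In bacteria it is maintained through a high-copy ColE1/pUC-type origin and selected with ampicillin via the β-lactamase gene. For worm transgenesis it carries an unc-119 rescue marker, recorded as the C. briggsae version (Cb-unc-119), which allows integrants to be recognised by restoration of normal movement in unc-119 mutant animals. The genomic homology arms that direct MosSCI insertion are not explicitly annotated in the feature table. One short hit to a C. elegans protein outside the cassette may reflect such flanking genomic sequence. Several other tiny fragment annotations (CMV intron, P element end, M13 gene XI) are most likely spurious matches.

The payload, assembled by Gibson cloning, is the histone H3.3 variant HIS-72 fused at its C terminus to miniSOG, driven by the mex-5 promoter and terminated by the tbb-2 3'UTR. This promoter and 3'UTR pairing is commonly used for germline expression. The promoter itself is not annotated but presumably lies upstream of the histone coding region. That region appears as two fragments, labelled his-71 and his-72 (closely related H3.3 genes), separated by a short gap that probably corresponds to an intron. miniSOG is a small flavin-binding protein derived from Arabidopsis that generates singlet oxygen when illuminated with blue light. Tethering it to chromatin through a histone places reactive oxygen species next to DNA. According to the record, the construct is intended for optogenetic mutagenesis, in which light exposure of transgenic worms induces heritable mutations for genetic screens without chemical mutagens.
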