Features (pLannotate 1.2.2; 16 found; start..end, strand, type, name):
    146..734     -  rep_origin     ori: high-copy-number ColE1/pMB1/pBR322/pUC origin of replication
    905..1765    -  CDS            AmpR: β-lactamase; bla; confers resistance to ampicillin, carbenicillin, and related antibiotics
   1766..1870    -  promoter       AmpR promoter: bla
   1965..2000    +  CDS            rop (fragment): Rop protein, which maintains plasmids at low copy number; rop
   2102..2201    +  misc_feature   bom (fragment): basis of mobility region from pBR322
   2207..2342    -  CDS            lacZα (fragment): LacZα fragment of β-galactosidase; lacZ fragment
   3836..3854    -  CDS            lacZα (fragment): LacZα fragment of β-galactosidase; lacZ fragment
   3855..3871    +  intron         CMV intron (fragment): modified intron A from human cytomegalovirus (CMV)
   4367..4657    +  CDS            his-71 (fragment): H331_CAEEL - Experimental evidence at protein level: Swiss-Prot protein existence level 1. Variant histone H3 which replaces conventional H3 in a wide range of nucleosomes in active genes. Constitutes the predominant form of histone H3 in non-dividing cells and is incorporated into chromatin independently of DNA synthesis. Deposited at sites of nucleosomal displacement throughout transcribed genes, suggesting that it represents an epigenetic imprint of transcriptionally active chromatin. Nucleosomes wrap and compact DNA into chromatin, limiting DNA accessibility to the cellular machineries whi
   4705..4833    +  CDS            his-72 (fragment): H332_CAEEL - Experimental evidence at protein level: Swiss-Prot protein existence level 1. Variant histone H3 which replaces conventional H3 in a wide range of nucleosomes in active genes. Constitutes the predominant form of histone H3 in non-dividing cells and is incorporated into chromatin independently of DNA synthesis. Deposited at sites of nucleosomal displacement throughout transcribed genes, suggesting that it represents an epigenetic imprint of transcriptionally active chromatin. Nucleosomes wrap and compact DNA into chromatin, limiting DNA accessibility to the cellular machineries whi
   4852..5166    +  CDS            miniSOG: miniSOG is a basic (constitutively fluorescent) cyan fluorescent protein published in 2011, derived from Arabidopsis thaliana. It requires the cofactor flavin for fluorescence.
   5170..5493    +  terminator     tbb-2 terminator: tbb-2; transcription terminator for the C. elegans tubulin beta-2 gene
   5876..6718    -  CDS            unc-119: UN119_CAEEL - Experimental evidence at protein level: Swiss-Prot protein existence level 1. Myristoyl-binding protein that acts as a cargo adapter: specifically binds the myristoyl moiety of a subset of N-terminally myristoylated proteins and is required for their localization. Plays a key role in ciliary membrane localization of proteins. Required for the establishment or function of the nervous system. From Caenorhabditis elegans.
   6829..6846    +  misc_feature   P element 5' end (fragment): No description available
   7720..7935    +  CDS            GSLG1_CAEEL (fragment): Experimental evidence at protein level: Swiss-Prot protein existence level 1. From Caenorhabditis elegans.
   8413..8429    +  CDS            M13 gene XI (fragment): pXI; XI; phage assembly
>Addgene plasmid #73584 | pCZ886 | depositor full sequence | sequence record 136087 | pCZ886 sequence 9048 bps
TGTGAAATTGTTATCCGCTGGTATCAGCTCACTCAAAGGCGGTAATACGGTTATCCACAGAATCAGGGGA
TAACGCAGGAAAGAACATGTGAGCAAAAGGCCAGCAAAAGACCAGGAACCGTAAAAAGGCCGCGTTGCTG
GCGTTTTTCCATAGGCTCCGCCCCCCTGACGAGCATCACAAAAATCGACGCTCAAGTCAGAGGTGGCGAA
ACCCGACAGGACTATAAAGATACCAGGCGTTTCCCCCTGGAAGCTCCCTCGTGCGCTCTCCTGTTCCGAC
CCTGCCGCTTACCGGATACCTGTCCGCCTTTCTCCCTTCGGGAAGCGTGGCGCTTTCTCATAGCTCACGC
TGTAGGTATCTCAGTTCGGTGTAGGTCGTTCGCTCCAAGCTGGGCTGTGTGCACGAACCCCCCGTTCAGC
CCGACCGCTGCGCCTTATCCGGTAACTATCGTCTTGAGTCCAACCCGGTAAGACACGACTTATCGCCACT
GGCAGCAGCCACTGGTAACAGGATTAGCAGAGCGAGGTATGTAGGCGGTGCTACAGAGTTCTTGAAGTGG
TGGCCTAACTACGGCTACACTAGAAGGACAGTATTTGGTATCTGCGCTCTGCTGAAGCCAGTTACCTTCG
GAAAAAGAGTTGGTAGCTCTTGATCCGGCAAACAAACCACCGCTGGTAGCGGTGGTTTTTTTGTTTGCAA
GCAGCAGATTACGCGCAGAAAAAAAGGATCTCAAGAAGATCCTTTGATCTTTTCTACGGGGTCTGACGCT
CAGTGGAACGAAAACTCACGTTAAGGGATTTTGGTCATGAGATTATCAAAAAGGATCTTCACCTAGATCC
TTTTAAATTAAAAATGAAGTTTTAAATCAATCTAAAGTATATATGAGTAAACTTGGTCTGACAGTTACCA
ATGCTTAATCAGTGAGGCACCTATCTCAGCGATCTGTCTATTTCGTTCATCCATAGTTGCCTGACTCCCC
GTCGTGTAGATAACTACGATACGGGAGGGCTTACCATCTGGCCCCAGTGCTGCAATGATACCGCGAGACC
CACGCTCACCGGCTCCAGATTTATCAGCAATAAACCAGCCAGCCGGAAGGGCCGAGCGCAGAAGTGGTCC
TGCAACTTTATCCGCCTCCATCCAGTCTATTAATTGTTGCCGGGAAGCTAGAGTAAGTAGTTCGCCAGTT
AATAGTTTGCGCAACGTTGTTGCCATTGCTACAGGCATCGTGGTGTCACGCTCGTCGTTTGGTATGGCTT
CATTCAGCTCCGGTTCCCAACGATCAAGGCGAGTTACATGATCCCCCATGTTGTGCAAAAAAGCGGTTAG
CTCCTTCGGTCCTCCGATCGTTGTCAGAAGTAAGTTGGCCGCAGTGTTATCACTCATGGTTATGGCAGCA
CTGCATAATTCTCTTACTGTCATGCCATCCGTAAGATGCTTTTCTGTGACTGGTGAGTACTCAACCAAGT
CATTCTGAGAATAGTGTATGCGGCGACCGAGTTGCTCTTGCCCGGCGTCAATACGGGATAATACCGCGCC
ACATAGCAGAACTTTAAAAGTGCTCATCATTGGAAAACGTTCTTCGGGGCGAAAACTCTCAAGGATCTTA
CCGCTGTTGAGATCCAGTTCGATGTAACCCACTCGTGCACCCAACTGATCTTCAGCATCTTTTACTTTCA
CCAGCGTTTCTGGGTGAGCAAAAACAGGAAGGCAAAATGCCGCAAAAAAGGGAATAAGGGCGACACGGAA
ATGTTGAATACTCATACTCTTCCTTTTTCAATATTATTGAAGCATTTATCAGGGTTATTGTCTCATGAGC
GGATACATATTTGAATGTATTTAGAAAAATAAACAAATAGGGGTTCCGCGCACATTTCCCCGAAAAGTGC
CACCTGACGTCTAAGAAACCATTATTATCATGACATTAACCTATAAAAATAGGCGTATCACGAGGCCCTT
TCGTCTCGCGCGTTTCGGTGATGACGGTGAAAACCTCTGACACATGCAGCTCCCGGAGACGGTCACAGCT
TGTCTGTAAGCGGATGCCGGGAGCAGACAAGCCCGTCAGGGCGCGTCAGCGGGTGTTGGCGGGTGTCGGG
GCTGGCTTAACTATGCGGCATCAGAGCAGATTGTACTGAGAGTGCACCATATGCGGTGTGAAATACCGCA
CAGATGCGTAAGGAGAAAATACCGCATCAGGCGCCATTCGCCATTCAGGCTGCGCAACTGTTGGGAAGGG
CGATCGGTGCGGGCCTCTTCGCTATTACGCCAGCTGGCGAAAGGGGGATGTGCTGCAAGGCGATTAAGTT
GGGTAACGCCAGGGTTTTCCCAGTCACGACGTCACGTGTGTTTTTGAACACGGCGATATGTATCTGTAGA
TCATCCCCAATTTTCAACAATGAATCTAAATACTGAACTTTTTGTGTAATCTTTAGTGCAGAAAAATGAC
CAAAATCAGCGATTTTCCGATTATACCCAAAATATCTCAGCTCAATGAGCACCTATAAAAATGTAAAAAT
AAAGAAAGTAGTCGAACCATATTTTGTAAAGGCTAAAAAACTGAATAAATTTTTATCCATCCAGCGCGGC
GTTACAATCCGTGGCCCATGTCACGCACGGCTTTCAAAGAAAAAAAAACAGTCTGTTTGCGCGACATCGA
TCTGGCAAAAATCCTAAAAACGACTATGCGTGGCTCACTTTATATTAATATGAAAAATACAAACTTGGTG
GTGCAGGTGCTGCAGAGGCCATCGATGAAGAAGTGGAGGCCTTGTTGTCGATCTACAAAATTGTATGGTT
GTTTGAGATTTTCCTTGAAACGCTCTCAATCTTGGATATGATATAAATTCTGGATAAGATATGATGGATA
TGATCTATGTTTGATAGAGTGCATTTGAAAGGATAACGGCCCTGCAGACATTTTTGAAAAAATAACAAAC
ATTTAATTTTCTCACTCGTTTAGGCTATTCCCCTATTTTTGATATTCCTTCGCACATATGAAAACTACTT
TTTTTCGAAACTGTTAACTCCAGAATTTATAAATCTATAGCCCTTACTTGATTATTTATTATCATGGTTA
CTCACCTCATGTCTCTTTCTCTTTTCAAGAAGTCTTCGTTCATATCTGTTGTCTCTTTCCTCCTTTTGAA
TCTCTGCTTTGCTCTTCGCCATTGTTTCCTGAAAATAATGTAACTTGAATTGTGTAATATACTTTTTTAA
TTTGAATTTGGCTTGTAACGCGGAATCACTACGTGCGGGATCATTTCTTACTAGAAAACCCAGAAAATGC
CATATTTCACTTATCTCGGGGTCATTTCTAATTAGAAAAGCTACAAAAACCATTTCTAATTACGGTGACT
TTAGAACTGGTCGAAATAGCTAATTAGAAATGGGTTTTTGCTAATTAGAGGTGACTCTATGTTATCTGAG
TAAGCCTCGTTTGTATGTAAACTCACAGTACTAATAAATGCAAGACACCCGGGTTTGTCTAGATATGAAA
TAATTGAAATATCAATTCTGACAGACAATAATGGTAATCTTGATAAGGAGTTCCACGCCCAGGAGAACAC
GTTAGTTTTCTTGTTTTTGATTGCGTGCGTTATTTTGGAGAAAAACTCGATTTTTTACAAAATAATTTTT
TGAAAGGAACACTGTTCAATAAGTTTTGTCTTTTTTCTCAGTTGTGATACGGTTTTTTATTCTTTTTTGT
AGTTATACAGAAGACCGTTACGAAACAGACTGATATCGAAACAAACACTGATCTTACTTGCACTTATAAT
ACGACTCACTAGTGGGCAGATCTTCGAATGCATCGCGCGCACCGTACGTCTCGAGTGTAAAACGACGGCC
AGTGTACGACTCACTATAGGGCGAATTGAAATATCAGTTTTTAAAAAATTAAACCATAAAACAAATAATA
TAACCCAATTTTTACATCAAACCACAAGAAAAAAATACATTTGGGCCCACGGATAAAGAAATTAAAAAAA
TACATTTTTTAAAGGCGCACCGAATTAAAATTCATTTGGGTCTTACCGCGTATACCGTACTCCGTTTGTT
TGATCATTTTTGTCAGCGCTGGCGGTTGTTTTTTCATTTCATTTCTGCTTCAAAGACGTTTTCTCGAATA
ATTTTTCGTTTATTCTCTTTTTTAAAATTAATTTCTAGCCGTAAATGTTATAAATTCACCCATTTAACGC
AAATTTCATGGTAATCTCATGGAAAAATGCAGTTTCTTTGTTAAAGAAAGCTTAAATAGCAAAAATTCCC
CGACTTTCCCCAAAATCCTGCTCGATTTTCCGTTTTCTCATTGTATTCTCTCTTAATTAATTTTATCGAT
AATCAATTGAATGTTTCAGACAGAGAATGGCTCGTACCAAGCAAACCGCTCGTAAATCCACCGGAGGAAA
GGCTCCAAGAAAGCAGTTGGCCACCAAGGCCGCCCGCAAATCGGCTCCAACCACCGGAGGAGTCAAGAAG
CCACATCGTTACCGTCCAGGAACTGTCGCTCTCCGTGAGATTCGTCGTTACCAGAAGTCGACTGAGCTTC
TCATCCGCAAGCTTCCTTTCCAACGTCTCGTTCGTGAGATTGCCCAGGACTTCAAGACTGATCTCCGCTT
CCAGTCGGCTGCCATCGGAGCTCTCCAGGTTTGTAGTTTGAATTTGAAATTTAAAAAAAATTAATTAAAA
TCTTTTTTTTTTTCCAGGAGGCATCTGAAGCATACCTCGTCGGACTCTTCGAGGACACCAACCTGTGCGC
CATCCACGCCAAGCGCGTCACCATCATGCCAAAGGACATGCAACTCGCCAGACGCATCCGCGGAGAACGT
GCTTCGAGACCGGTAGCTACTGAGAAAAGTTTCGTGATAACTGATCCACGGCTGCCAGACAATCCCATCA
TCTTCGCATCCGATGGCTTCCTGGAGCTGACCGAGTATTCCAGAGAGGAGATCCTGGGCCGCAATGGCCG
CTTTCTGCAGGGACCAGAGACAGACCAGGCCACAGTGCAGAAGATTCGCGATGCCATTAGAGATCAGCGC
GAGATTACCGTGCAGCTGATAAACTACACAAAAAGCGGGAAGAAATTCTGGAACCTCCTGCACCTCCAGC
CCATGAGGGACCAGAAGGGTGAGCTCCAGTATTTCATCGGAGTGCAGCTGGATGGATAAATGCAAGATCC
TTTCAAGCATTCCCTTCTTCTCTATCACTCTTCTTTCTTTTTGTCAAAAAATTCTCTCGCTAATTTATTT
GCTTTTTTAATGTTATTATTTTATGACTTTTTATAGTCACTGAAAAGTTTGCATCTGAGTGAAGTGAATG
CTATCAAAATGTGATTCTGTCTGATGTACTTTCACAATCTCTCTTCAATTCCATTTTGAAGTGCTTTAAA
CCCGAAAGGTTGAGAAAAATGCGAGCGCTCAAATATTTGTATTGTGTTCGTTGAGTGACCCAACAAAAAG
AGGAAACTTTATTGTGCCGCCAAGAAAAAAGTCTCATTGGGTCATAGCTGTTCCTGCCTAGGTGAGCTCT
GGTACCCTCTAGTCAAGGCCTTAAGTGAGTCGTATTACGTAGCCCGGGCCTAGTTCTAGACATTCTCTAA
TGAAAAAATCTTTCAGTTGAAATTGAAAATGAGTTAAAGTTGGAGTTTTTATTGAAAACAGATTTCCGTG
TGATTAGTGTTTTTAGCGAGTGTGACAGGACAGCGAAAAAATATAGAAACAAGGGGGGAACTGAAAAGCT
TAGGAATGCATTGAACATGAGAAGGGGAAGGGGAAGGAACAAACTAGACAGGAATTATTGGAATTTAATC
ACATTTGGAGTTTTTTTTCTATTCGACAGAATAATTATCCAGAACATTTTTGTATTAAATATTTATGCAT
CATATGAGTAGTCGGCTTTGTTGTGCATGACGAGTTTGTTATCGACGAAATAGAAGCTGTCAGAACGAGT
CTCGTTTGGATTGTTGATCATGTCGTCCACTGAAAAAGAGATTAGTCTTTTGAATTGTACTTTTTAGAAT
AATGACTCACTGAGTTGTTGAGAGAGTTGAGGGAACTCATAGATATGTTCACAGTTGTTTCGTGAATTCG
GAATACAGAATCCGAATTCAAAGTCAAAACACTTCAGAAGGCGATCTTTGAAGAAGTGACGTTCGATCAT
TCGGAAATGATGGATTGGGATGTCTCCTACTTTGAATTCCACAGTTGCTCCGACCGTTTTGAGTTTCAAA
AAGTTTGGAGCAAATCTATAACGCACGTATCTTGCCGACTCCTGTGGCGACTCATCATTCTCCTGATCGT
TCTCCGGTTTGGCGATCTCGAAAAGCACTTGCTCAGTGTCCAGATCACGGATTTGGAACTTGGTGAACTC
GATGTTATAGATGTTCGCAGATGGGGAGCATAAGAATCCTAAATTTATGTTTTAAACTGAAATCCAAAGG
GAGCAAGATACCTTGAGTGATTCCCGGAAGTGCTAAAACGTCGTTCGGAGTGATTTGAGCTTTCTTCGCA
AGCTCCGATTCCGTTGTGATTCCTTGTTCGGTGCTTGGTGGTGGCCGTGGCATCTGGAAATATGGAAAAG
TTCAACAAAAAGAAAAGAGAAAAGAATGAAATCGGATATCAAGAGTTAGTTGAGCGGTTTCTCTAGTTTT
CTGAGTCTCACCTGCGACGGGAAGGTCGCCGAGCCGGGTGGAATCGATCGTTGTTGCTCGGCTTTCATAT
CGGTTTGGTTGGAAGCGGCTGAAAACGGAAAGAAGTGGAAGAAGGAAAAGAGTGTGGTGTGACAGGAAAA
TGGTAATTAGAGGGTGCCAAATAACCAGCTATATTTTGTTTTTTTTTGAAAACATTTTTAAAAAGAAAAA
TACGATAATGATATCAGATGGATTTCCGGAAAACTGGTATGAAAAATTTCAACCTTTTTGAGTACATGTA
ATCAAAATACACTTTGTAAATTATCATTTTTATTGAAACTCCACCATTTTTCTATTTATAACGCTAATAA
TTTGAAAAAGAAACCTATTGCGAACCGCGGGGTGAATCCCAAAAACGAATGCGTTTTGGTGGAGTGATTG
ATTCGAATCGAAGAAGAAAAAGAAGAAGACGTGGAATAGAGAGCTCACTCTTAACCGAGCAGCACACACC
GACAGAAAAAAAAATGAAATGAATGAGGGTCTTCTTCTTCTTCTTCTTCGAATGATTGACAGAAATGGGA
AAAAGAGGAAGATTGAGAAGGGAAAAAGGAAGGAGAAAAGAAGCAGAAGAAGACGTCAGAGAGGAGAGGA
ACGAGCGGAAAAGCAGCGGGCGCAAGTCATAGAAGTAGCAGAGCTGGGGAGAAGAAGACACTATCCAAGA
AAGGAATGACGAGAGAGTATGCAAAGGGGTATAGGGTGCAGACAGAATAGGAACAGAATAACAGATGATG
AGCCAAGAAGAGTTGAAAAGGGCGATGAATTTGTCATGTAACTTAATTTGGGTCAATTTGAGCATGATGA
ATTGAAATCATCCCTTGTTGGGAGTTAATAACCGGTTTGTTATCAGAAACCCTGTAATAGAAGGGCGCCC
TAACTTTGAGCCAATTCATCCCGGTTTCTGTCAAATATATCAAAAAGTGGTCAACTGACAAATTGTTTTT
GATATTATAATAAACATTTTATCCGTTAACAATTTTCGAATACTTTTTACAAGGACTTGGATAAATTGGC
TCAAAGACGAAGTGAGTTTGCTACCATCATGGAATCAGGAGGACATTTCGACAATGTCATATAATGTTTG
AAAAATGATTTTAACAAGGGTCTCATTCGAGATAAGCAATGCTCTGAGCAAGTGGCTCGTCGTCTTCAAG
AATCTCTTGTTGATATTCATTTGGATCCTGTTTTGCACGAAGCATGTGCCATGGATATTCAGAGTTTTTG
CAAAAAAGTTCCGCCAGGTCAAACAATCTTTTTAATTTTTATATGATACTTCGGGTGTATTTTTCTTCTT
TTTCCTGTTCATTTTCGCTTTTTTCTCACTTTTTTGTAACAAAATCTCTCACTTTTCTGTAAGTCTTAAC
AAAAGTTCAATTGGCTCGATCAAGTAAAATTTCGGCCGTATGAACGTTTTCAAAGGTTTTCATTTTTTTT
TAAGTTCATTCACAATATCATGAATCTCTCGTCCTTTGGTTTCCGGTAAGTAGCGAAATAATATAAGCAT
ACTTATAAATGAAGGAATTGAATATAGAATAAGGAAAGCATAACTACCAATAACGGAATATAGAGGTAAT
ACTGTAAATGTACTGATAACCACCATTACAGTATTCATTGAATATGCCACAGATTGAGCAATACTACGAT
GTTTTTGAGGTACCAGTTCAGAGGATATAAACCACGAAATTGGACCAACTCCAGTTCTGAAATTTCATTA
TTCGATTAAATCAAAATATATTTGAAAAACCTCACCCATAAGTATAACCGTAGATGATCAATGCAACTAG
GCATCCGTATTTCATCGGGTCAATCAGAATACGTATTTTTGCGAAGAATACGAATGCAATTAGAGCTAAA
TTATTGAGAAATGTGAAGAGAAGGAGAAGCTTGCGTCGACCAACTCTGTAAACTTATTCATACAATTTTG
TCTTCAAATTTTGAACGTTTAAAACTATCTTATTCAATGAGTTAGCGGGTTTTTATAGTGAGTTAGTTCA
CGATTATCTAATAAAACTATGTCCAAACATCCTAACTGCGACCGTATTCTCACTAACTCGTCTTAAAAAC
GTTGAGATTATTTTAAACCCTTCTTCAGTACAACTACAGTACTGATGCACAAATACAATAATAATAATAC
ATTCAGACATACTCTGAACAATGTAACTTGTTTTTGTTATACTGTGGTAACATTTATTGAAATGAAATAT
AACCTTACTTTTCAATCACAATTCCACCAGTAATTGTTCCAGAAACATAAGCTAAACCCATTGCAGTTGT
ACTCCATTCAGCAATTTCTGACTCAACATTTGCATTTTCTAGAAAGAAAGTAGAGGATAAAAGAAGAGCC
CATAATCCGACAGGGCCC
