>Addgene plasmid #73584 | pCZ886 | addgene partial sequence | sequence record 138705 | T7 5'-TAATACGACTCACTATAGGG-3'
AATAATATAACCCAATTTTTACATCAAACCACAAGAAAAAAATACATTTGGGCCCACGGATAAAGAAATT
AAAAAAATACATTTTTTAAAGGCGCACCGAATTAAAATTCATTTGGGTCTTACCGCGTATACCGTACTCC
GTTTGTTTGATCATTTTTGTCAGCGCTGGCGGTTGTTTTTTCATTTCATTTCTGCTTCAAAGACGTTTTC
TCGAATAATTTTTCGTTTATTCTCTTTTTTAAAATTAATTTCTAGCCGTAAATGTTATAAATTCACCCAT
TTAACGCAAATTTCATGGTAATCTCATGGAAAAATGCAGTTTCTTTGTTAAAGAAAGCTTAAATAGCAAA
AATTCCCCGACTTTCCCCAAAATCCTGCTCGATTTTCCGTTTTCTCATTGTATTCTCTCTTAATTAATTT
TATCGATAATCAATTGAATGTTTCAGACAGAGAATGGCTCGTACCAAGCAAACCGCTCGTAAATCCACCG
GAGGAAAGGCTCCAAGAAAGCAGTTGGCCACCAAGGCCGCCCGCAAATCGGCTCCAACCACCGGAGGAGT
CAAGAAGCCACATCGTTACCGTCCAGGAACTGTCGCTCTCCGTGAGATTCGTCGTTACCAGAAGTCGACT
GAGCTTCTCATCCGCAAGCTTCCTTTCCAACGTCTCGTTCGTGAGATTGCCCAGGACTTCAAGACTGATC
TCCGCTTCCAGTCGGCTGCCATCGGAGCTCTCCAGGTTTGTAGTTTGAATTTGAA
